Addgene plasmid #19344: pFA6a-5FLAG-bleMX6
Depositing lab: Eishi Noguchi. Depositing organization: Drexel University. Publication: A vector system for genomic FLAG epitope-tagging in Schizosaccharomyces pombe. Noguchi C, Garabedian MV, Malik M, Noguchi E. Biotechnol J. 2008 Oct;3(9-10):1280-5. doi: 10.1002/biot.200800140. PubMed 18729046.
Backbone
  Vector backbone: pFA6a-5FLAG-kanMX6
  Backbone size w/o insert (bp): 2900
  Vector type: Yeast Expression
  Selectable markers: Phleomycin
Growth in bacteria
  Bacterial resistance: Ampicillin, 100 μg/mL
  Growth temperature: 37°C
  Growth strain: DH5alpha
  Growth instructions: DH5 alpha
  Copy number: Unknown
Gene/Insert
  Gene/Insert name: bleMX6
  Species: Streptoalloteichus hindustanus
  Insert size (bp): 1000
  Cloning method: Restriction Enzyme; 5′ cloning site BglII (unknown if destroyed); 3′ cloning site PmeI (unknown if destroyed)
  Sequencing primers: 5′ n/a
Terms and licenses: Academic/Nonprofit Terms; Industry Terms: Not Available to Industry
Depositor comments: There are a few point mutations in drug resistant genes. These mutations are derived from the original drug resistant plasmids we have obtained. However these mutations do not alter drug resistant property of the genes or the functions of our plasmids.
How to cite: pFA6a-5FLAG-bleMX6 was a gift from Eishi Noguchi (Addgene plasmid # 19344 ; http://n2t.net/addgene:19344 ; RRID:Addgene_19344)
