[The description below was written by a language model from this plasmid's Addgene catalogue record and pLannotate feature annotations shown in this document.]
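Description:
pFA6a-5FLAG-bleMX6 is a 3.9 kb yeast tagging module plasmid from the pFA6a series, derived from pFA6a-5FLAG-kanMX6 by replacing the kanMX6 marker with a bleMX6 cassette of about 1 kb cloned between BglII and PmeI sites. It was built as part of a vector system for genomic FLAG epitope tagging in the fission yeast Schizosaccharomyces pombe. The plasmid is maintained in E. coli through a high-copy ColE1/pUC-type origin and an ampicillin resistance gene (β-lactamase with its own promoter). No yeast replication origin is annotated, which fits its role as a template for integrating cassettes rather than as an episomal expression vector, despite the "yeast expression" catalogue label. Short fragments of lacI, rop and the pBR322 bom region are backbone remnants, and SP6 and T7 phage promoters flank the module.

The functional module reads in one direction: five tandem FLAG epitopes, followed by the S. cerevisiae ADH1 transcription terminator, followed by bleMX6, a selectable marker built around the ble gene of Streptoalloteichus hindustanus that confers phleomycin resistance in yeast. There is no promoter upstream of the tag. In modules of this design, the tag–terminator–marker unit is typically amplified with primers carrying homology to a chromosomal target and integrated by homologous recombination, so that the 5xFLAG is fused in frame to the C-terminus of an endogenous gene expressed from its native promoter. Transformants are then selected on phleomycin. Having the ble marker alongside the parental kanMX6 version allows tagging in strains that already carry other drug markers, and the tagged proteins can be detected or purified with anti-FLAG reagents. The depositor notes a few point mutations in the drug resistance genes, inherited from the source plasmids, that do not affect resistance or plasmid function.
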