Features (pLannotate 1.2.2; 11 found; start..end, strand, type, name):
     69..200     +  CDS            5xFLAG: five tandem FLAG® epitope tags
    227..414     +  terminator     ADH1 terminator: S. cerevisiae ADH1; transcription terminator for the S. cerevisiae alcohol dehydrogenase 1 (ADH1) gene
    489..1410    +  gene           bleMX6: yeast selectable marker conferring phleomycin resistance
   1515..1533    -  promoter       T7 promoter: promoter for bacteriophage T7 RNA polymerase
   1555..1608    -  CDS            lacI (fragment): lac repressor; lacI; The lac repressor binds to the lac operator to inhibit transcription in E. coli. This inhibition can be relieved by adding lactose or isopropyl-β-D-thiogalactopyranoside (IPTG).
   1791..2379    -  rep_origin     ori: high-copy-number ColE1/pMB1/pBR322/pUC origin of replication
   2550..3410    -  CDS            AmpR: β-lactamase; bla; confers resistance to ampicillin, carbenicillin, and related antibiotics
   3411..3515    -  promoter       AmpR promoter: bla
   3610..3645    +  CDS            rop (fragment): Rop protein, which maintains plasmids at low copy number; rop
   3747..3798    +  misc_feature   bom (fragment): basis of mobility region from pBR322
   3861..2       +  promoter       SP6 promoter (across the origin): promoter for bacteriophage SP6 RNA polymerase
>Addgene plasmid #19344 | pFA6a-5FLAG-bleMX6 | depositor full sequence | sequence record 8999 | Author sequence
GAACGCGGCCGCCAGCTGAAGCTTCGTACGCTGCAGGTCGACGGATCCCCGGGTTAATTAATCATATGGA
CTACAAGGACGACGATGACAAGGATTACAAAGATGACGACGATAAGCTTATGGACTACAAGGACGACGAT
GACAAGGATTACAAAGATGACGACGATAAGCTTATGGACTACAAGGACGACGATGACAAGCATATGGGCG
CGCCACTTCTAAATAAGCGAATTTCTTATGATTTATGATTTTTATTATTAAATAAGTTATAAAAAAAATA
AGTGTATACAAATTTTAAAGTGACTCTTAGGTTTTAAAACGAAAATTCTTATTCTTGAGTAACTCTTTCC
TGTAGGTCAGGTTGCTTTCTCAGGTATAGTATGAGGTCGCTCTTATTGACCACACCTCTACCGGCAGATC
CGCTAGGGATAACAGGGTAATATAGATCTGTTTAGCTTGCCTCGTCCCCGCCGGGTCACCCGGCCAGCGA
CATGGAGGCCCAGAATACCCTCCTTGACAGTCTTGACGTGCGCAGCTCAGGGGCATGATGTGACTGTCGC
CCGTACATTTAGCCCATACATCCCCATGTATAATCATTTGCATCCATACATTTTGATGGCCGCACGGCGC
GAAGCAAAAATTACGGCTCCTCGCTGCAGACCTGCGAGCAGGGAAACGCTCCCCTCACAGACGCGTTGAA
TTGTCCCCACGCCGCGCCCCTGTAGAGAAATATAAAAGGTTAGGATTTGCCACTGAGGTTCTTCTTTCAT
ATACTTCCTTTTAAAATCTTGCTAGGATACAGTTCTCACATCACATCCGAACATAAACAACCATGGCCAA
GTTGACCAGTGCCGTTCCGGTGCTCACCGCGCGCGACGTCGCCGGAGCGGTCGAGTTCTGGACCGACCGG
CTCGGGTTCTCCCGGGACTTCGTGGAGGACGACTTCGCCGGTGTGGTCCGGGACGACGTGACCCTGTTCA
TCAGCGCGGTCCAGGACCAGGTGGTGCCGGACAACACCCTGGCCTGGGTGTGGGTGCGCGGCCTGGACGA
GCTGTACGCCGAGTGGTCGGAGGTCGTGTCCACGAACTTCCGGGACGCCTCCGGGCCGGCCATGACCGAG
ATCGGCGAGCAGCCGTGGGGGCGGGAGTTCGCCCTGCGCGACCCGGCCGGCAACTGCGTGCACTTCGTGG
CCGAGGAGCAGGACTGATCAGTACTGACAATAAAAAGATTCTTGTTTTCAAGAACTTGTCATTTGTATAG
TTTTTTTATATTGTAGTTGTTCTATTTTAATCAAATGTTAGCGTGATTTATATTTTTTTTCGCCTCGACA
TCATCTGCCCAGATGCGAAGTTAAGTGCGCAGAAAGTAATATCATGCGTCAATCGTATGTGAATGCTGGT
CGCTATACTGCTGTCGATTCGATACTAACGCCGCCATCCAGTTTAAACGAGCTCGAATTCATCGATGATA
TCAGATCCACTAGTGGCCTATGCGGCCGCGGATCTGCCGGTCTCCCTATAGTGAGTCGTATTAATTTCGA
TAAGCCAGGTTAACCTGCATTAATGAATCGGCCAACGCGCGGGGAGAGGCGGTTTGCGTATTGGGCGCTC
TTCCGCTTCCTCGCTCACTGACTCGCTGCGCTCGGTCGTTCGGCTGCGGCGAGCGGTATCAGCTCACTCA
AAGGCGGTAATACGGTTATCCACAGAATCAGGGGATAACGCAGGAAAGAACATGTGAGCAAAAGGCCAGC
AAAAGGCCAGGAACCGTAAAAAGGCCGCGTTGCTGGCGTTTTTCCATAGGCTCCGCCCCCCTGACGAGCA
TCACAAAAATCGACGCTCAAGTCAGAGGTGGCGAAACCCGACAGGACTATAAAGATACCAGGCGTTTCCC
CCTGGAAGCTCCCTCGTGCGCTCTCCTGTTCCGACCCTGCCGCTTACCGGATACCTGTCCGCCTTTCTCC
CTTCGGGAAGCGTGGCGCTTTCTCAATGCTCACGCTGTAGGTATCTCAGTTCGGTGTAGGTCGTTCGCTC
CAAGCTGGGCTGTGTGCACGAACCCCCCGTTCAGCCCGACCGCTGCGCCTTATCCGGTAACTATCGTCTT
GAGTCCAACCCGGTAAGACACGACTTATCGCCACTGGCAGCAGCCACTGGTAACAGGATTAGCAGAGCGA
GGTATGTAGGCGGTGCTACAGAGTTCTTGAAGTGGTGGCCTAACTACGGCTACACTAGAAGGACAGTATT
TGGTATCTGCGCTCTGCTGAAGCCAGTTACCTTCGGAAAAAGAGTTGGTAGCTCTTGATCCGGCAAACAA
ACCACCGCTGGTAGCGGTGGTTTTTTTGTTTGCAAGCAGCAGATTACGCGCAGAAAAAAAGGATCTCAAG
AAGATCCTTTGATCTTTTCTACGGGGTCTGACGCTCAGTGGAACGAAAACTCACGTTAAGGGATTTTGGT
CATGAGATTATCAAAAAGGATCTTCACCTAGATCCTTTTAAATTAAAAATGAAGTTTTAAATCAATCTAA
AGTATATATGAGTAAACTTGGTCTGACAGTTACCAATGCTTAATCAGTGAGGCACCTATCTCAGCGATCT
GTCTATTTCGTTCATCCATAGTTGCCTGACTCCCCGTCGTGTAGATAACTACGATACGGGAGGGCTTACC
ATCTGGCCCCAGTGCTGCAATGATACCGCGAGACCCACGCTCACCGGCTCCAGATTTATCAGCAATAAAC
CAGCCAGCCGGAAGGGCCGAGCGCAGAAGTGGTCCTGCAACTTTATCCGCCTCCATCCAGTCTATTAATT
GTTGCCGGGAAGCTAGAGTAAGTAGTTCGCCAGTTAATAGTTTGCGCAACGTTGTTGCCATTGCTACAGG
CATCGTGGTGTCACGCTCGTCGTTTGGTATGGCTTCATTCAGCTCCGGTTCCCAACGATCAAGGCGAGTT
ACATGATCCCCCATGTTGTGCAAAAAAGCGGTTAGCTCCTTCGGTCCTCCGATCGTTGTCAGAAGTAAGT
TGGCCGCAGTGTTATCACTCATGGTTATGGCAGCACTGCATAATTCTCTTACTGTCATGCCATCCGTAAG
ATGCTTTTCTGTGACTGGTGAGTACTCAACCAAGTCATTCTGAGAATAGTGTATGCGGCGACCGAGTTGC
TCTTGCCCGGCGTCAATACGGGATAATACCGCGCCACATAGCAGAACTTTAAAAGTGCTCATCATTGGAA
AACGTTCTTCGGGGCGAAAACTCTCAAGGATCTTACCGCTGTTGAGATCCAGTTCGATGTAACCCACTCG
TGCACCCAACTGATCTTCAGCATCTTTTACTTTCACCAGCGTTTCTGGGTGAGCAAAAACAGGAAGGCAA
AATGCCGCAAAAAAGGGAATAAGGGCGACACGGAAATGTTGAATACTCATACTCTTCCTTTTTCAATATT
ATTGAAGCATTTATCAGGGTTATTGTCTCATGAGCGGATACATATTTGAATGTATTTAGAAAAATAAACA
AATAGGGGTTCCGCGCACATTTCCCCGAAAAGTGCCACCTGACGTCTAAGAAACCATTATTATCATGACA
TTAACCTATAAAAATAGGCGTATCACGAGGCCCTTTCGTCTCGCGCGTTTCGGTGATGACGGTGAAAACC
TCTGACACATGCAGCTCCCGGAGACGGTCACAGCTTGTCTGTAAGCGGATGCCGGGAGCAGACAAGCCCG
TCAGGGCGCGTCAGCGGGTGTTGGCGGGTGTCGGGGCTGGCTTAACTATGCGGCATCAGAGCAGATTGTA
CTGAGAGTGCACCATATGGACATATTGTCGTTAGAACGCGGCTACAATTAATACATAACCTTATGTATCA
TACACATACGATTTAGGTGACACTATA
