>Addgene plasmid #19344 | pFA6a-5FLAG-bleMX6 | addgene partial sequence | sequence record 25105 | T7 5'-TAATACGACTCACTATAGGG-3'
CGCGGCCGCATGGCCACTAGNNGGATCTGATATCATCGATGAATTCGAGCTCGTTTAAACTGGATGGCGG
CGTTAGTATCGAATCGACAGCAGTATAGCGACCAGCATTCACATACGATTGACGCATGATATTACTTTCT
GCGCACTTAACTTCGCATCTGGGCAGATGATGTCGAGGCGAAAAAAAATATAAATCACGCTAACATTTGA
TTAAAATAGAACAACTACAATATAAAAAAACTATACAAATGACAAGTTCTTGAAAACAAGAATCTTTTTA
TTGTCAGTACTGATCAGTCCTGCTCCTCGTCCACGAAGTGCACGCAGTTGCCGGCCGGGTCGCGCAGGGC
GAACTCCCGCCCCCACGGCTGCTCGCCGATCTCGGTCATGGCCGGCCCGGAGGCGTCCCGGAAGTTCGTG
GACACGACCTCCGACCACTCGGCGTACAGCTCGTCCAGGCCGCGCACCCACACCCAGGCCAGGGTGTTGT
CCGACACCACCTGGTCCTGGACCGCGCTGATGAACAGGGTCACGTCGTCCCGGACCACACCGGCGAAGTC
GTCCTCCACGAAGTCCCGGGAGAACCCGAGCCGGTCGGTCCAGAACTCGACCGCTCCGGCGACGTCGCGC
GCGGTGAGCACCGGAACGGCACTGGTCAACTTGGCCATGGTTGTTTATGTTCGGATGTGATGTGAGAACT
GTATCCTAGCAAGATTTTAAAAGGAAGTATATGAAAGAAGAACCTCAGTGGCAAATCCTACCTTTTANTT
TTCTCTACAGGGGCGCGGNGNGGGACAATTCACCGCGTCTGTGAGGGGAGCGTTTCCTGCTCNGAGGTNT
G
